LOCUS       Exported 611 bp ds-DNA linear SYN 12-JUN-2021
DEFINITION  This plasmid was designed for screening purposes and may contain
            discrepancies relative to the current canonical GenBank version of
            the gene..
ACCESSION   .
VERSION     .
KEYWORDS    DCT.VV.Orf11
SOURCE      synthetic DNA construct
  ORGANISM  synthetic DNA construct
REFERENCE   1 (bases 1 to 611)
  AUTHORS   Tscharke DC, Karupiah G, Zhou J, Palmore T, Irvine KR, Haeryfar SM,
            Williams S, Sidney J, Sette A, Bennink JR, Yewdell JW
  TITLE     Identification of poxvirus CD8+ T cell determinants to enable
            rational design and characterization of smallpox vaccines.
  JOURNAL   J Exp Med. 2005 January 3; 201(1): 95–104.
  PUBMED    15623576
REFERENCE   2 (bases 1 to 611)
  AUTHORS   .
  TITLE     Direct Submission
  JOURNAL   Exported Jun 12, 2021 from SnapGene Server 1.1.58
            http://www.snapgene.com
FEATURES             Location/Qualifiers
     source          1..611
                     /organism="synthetic DNA construct"
                     /mol_type="other DNA"
     CDS             369..410
                     /codon_start=1
                     /product="epitope tag from simian virus 5"
                     /label=V5 tag
                     /translation="GKPIPNPLLGLDST"
     CDS             420..437
                     /codon_start=1
                     /product="6xHis affinity tag"
                     /label=6xHis
                     /translation="HHHHHH"
     primer_bind     complement(460..477)
                     /label=BGH-rev
                     /note="Bovine growth hormone terminator, reverse primer.
                     Also called BGH reverse"
     polyA_signal    466..577
                     /label=bGH poly(A) signal
                     /note="bovine growth hormone polyadenylation signal"
ORIGIN
        1 cctttcaccg aattccagct gacccaccat gggtcatatt atcacctatt gccaggtaca
       61 tactaatatt agcatcctta tacggaaggc gtaccatatc atattcttcg tcatcgattg
      121 tgattgtatt tccttgcaat ttagtaacta cgttcatcat gggaaccgtt ttcgtaccgt
      181 acttattagt aaaactagca ttgcgtgttt tagtgatatc aaacggatat tgccatatac
      241 ctttaaaata tatagtatta atgattgccc ataggcaatt cccggggatc cgaataaagg
      301 gtcaagacaa ttctgcagat atccagcaca gtggcggccg ctcgagtcta gagggcccgc
      361 ggttcgaagg taagcctatc cctaaccctc tcctcggtct cgattctacg cgtaccggtc
      421 atcatcacca tcaccattga gtttaaaccc gctgatcagc ctcgactgtg ccttctagtt
      481 gccagccatc tgttgtttgc ccctcccccg tgccttcctt gaccctggaa ggtgccactc
      541 ccactgtcct ttcctaataa aatgaggaaa ttgcatcgca ttgtctgagt aggtgtcatt
      601 ctattctggg g
//
