[The description below was written by a language model from this plasmid's Addgene catalogue record and the feature table of its GenBank file.]
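Description:
DCT.VV.Orf11 is a mammalian expression plasmid carrying a short vaccinia virus open reading frame (a 246 bp insert designated VV.Orf11) in the commercial pcDNA 3.1D V5-His-TOPO backbone, which is about 5.5 kb without insert. It is propagated in E. coli as a high-copy plasmid under ampicillin selection. The backbone also provides a neomycin resistance marker so that transfected mammalian cells can be selected with G418. The insert is recorded as flanked by BamHI sites that remain intact at both ends, and a T7 primer site upstream is used for sequencing. The record does not state the promoter that drives expression.

The available feature table covers only a 611 bp stretch of the plasmid, around the insert's downstream junction. It shows a V5 epitope tag followed by a 6xHis affinity tag, then the bovine growth hormone polyadenylation signal with its reverse primer site. These backbone elements could add a C-terminal detection and purification tag to the viral protein, but the record does not confirm that the ORF is in frame with them.

The plasmid belongs to a library of individually cloned vaccinia ORFs built for screening, associated with work identifying poxvirus CD8+ T cell determinants for smallpox vaccine design and characterisation. The "Orf11" name is internal to this library; the corresponding gene names in the Copenhagen and WR strains are given in a separate kit spreadsheet rather than here. The depositors caution that the clone may differ from the canonical gene sequence, so it should be checked against the quality-control sequencing before use.
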