Addgene plasmid #12699: DCT.VV.Orf11
Purpose: This plasmid was designed for screening purposes and may contain discrepancies relative to the current canonical GenBank version of the gene.
Depositing lab: Jack Bennink & Jon Yewdell. Depositing organization: National Institute of Allergy and Infectious Diseases (NIAID). Publication: Identification of poxvirus CD8+ T cell determinants to enable rational design and characterization of smallpox vaccines. Tscharke DC, Karupiah G, Zhou J, Palmore T, Irvine KR, Haeryfar SM, Williams S, Sidney J, Sette A, Bennink JR, Yewdell JW. J Exp Med. 2005 January 3; 201(1): 95–104. 10.1084/jem.20041912 PubMed 15623576.
Backbone
  Vector backbone: pcDNA 3.1D V5-His-TOPO
  Backbone manufacturer: Invitrogen
  Backbone size w/o insert (bp): 5514
  Vector type: Mammalian Expression
  Selectable markers: Neomycin (select with G418)
Growth in bacteria
  Bacterial resistance: Ampicillin, 100 μg/mL
  Growth temperature: 37°C
  Growth strain: DH5alpha
  Copy number: High Copy
Gene/Insert
  Gene/Insert name: VV.Orf11
  Species: Vaccinia Virus
  Insert size (bp): 246
  Cloning method: Restriction Enzyme; 5′ cloning site BamHI (not destroyed); 3′ cloning site BamHI (not destroyed)
  Sequencing primers: 5′ Universal T7
Terms and licenses: Academic/Nonprofit Terms; Industry Terms: Not Available to Industry
Depositor comments: Please see the Vaccinia kit page ( https://www.addgene.org/vvorf/ ) for more information. The kit page contains the supplemental VVOrfData spreadsheet, which includes important information about this plasmid. The plasmid and insert names provided here relate only to this library. The name of the ORF (if present) in VACV strain Copenhagen and the name of the ORF (if annotated) in VACV strain WR sequence can be found in VVOrfData spreadsheet. Please note that the amino acid sequence given for each ORF in the spreadsheet may contain some errors. Additionally, changes from the expected sequence may be present in these plasmids. Please see Addgene's quality control sequence and sequencing notes in the VVOrfData spreadsheet before ordering this plasmid.
How to cite: DCT.VV.Orf11 was a gift from Jack Bennink & Jon Yewdell (Addgene plasmid # 12699 ; http://n2t.net/addgene:12699 ; RRID:Addgene_12699)
